Addgene plasmid #176010: Cavin4a-mCherry
Purpose: Mammalian expression of zebrafish Cavin4a-mCherry. Parton lab clone HYM
Depositing lab: Rob Parton. Depositing organization: University of Queensland, Institute for Molecular Bioscience. Publication: Cavin4 interacts with Bin1 to promote T-tubule formation and stability in developing skeletal muscle. Lo HP, Lim YW, Xiong Z, Martel N, Ferguson C, Ariotti N, Giacomotto J, Rae J, Floetenmeyer M, Moradi SV, Gao Y, Tillu VA, Xia D, Wang H, Rahnama S, Nixon SJ, Bastiani M, Day RD, Smith KA, Palpant NJ, Johnston WA, Alexandrov K, Collins BM, Hall TE, Parton RG. J Cell Biol. 2021 Dec 6;220(12). pii: 212693. doi: 10.1083/jcb.201905065. Epub 2021 Oct 11. PubMed 34633413.
Backbone
  Vector backbone: pCSDEST2 (Addgene 22424)
  Vector type: Mammalian Expression
Growth in bacteria
  Bacterial resistance: Ampicillin, 100 μg/mL
  Growth temperature: 37°C
  Growth strain: DH5alpha
  Copy number: High Copy
Gene/Insert
  Gene/Insert name: Cavin4a
  Species: D. rerio (zebrafish)
  Entrez Gene: cavin4a (a.k.a. Ca, im:689568, im:6895682, mur, murc, murca, zgc:158664)
  Tag / fusion protein: mCherry (C terminal on insert)
Terms and licenses: Academic/Nonprofit Terms; Industry Terms: Not Available to Industry
How to cite: Cavin4a-mCherry was a gift from Rob Parton (Addgene plasmid # 176010 ; http://n2t.net/addgene:176010 ; RRID:Addgene_176010)
