[The description below was written by a language model from this plasmid's Addgene catalogue record and pLannotate feature annotations shown in this document.]
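Description:
Cavin4a-mCherry is a 5,870 bp mammalian expression plasmid built on the pCSDEST2 backbone, a Gateway destination version of the pCS2-type vectors. It is propagated in E. coli as a high-copy plasmid through a ColE1/pUC-type origin and selected with ampicillin via the β-lactamase gene and its native promoter. An f1 phage origin is also present, along with residual lacZα, lac promoter/operator and lacI fragments inherited from the cloning backbone.

The payload is the zebrafish (Danio rerio) cavin4a coding sequence, also known as murca, fused at its C terminus to the monomeric red fluorescent protein mCherry. Expression is driven by the simian cytomegalovirus IE94 enhancer/promoter and terminated by an SV40 polyadenylation signal. The arrangement of attB1, attB2 and attB3 sites, with attB1 and attB2 flanking cavin4a and attB2 and attB3 flanking mCherry, indicates assembly by multisite Gateway recombination, with the short attB2 scar lying between the two coding sequences. An SP6 promoter sits just upstream of the insert, which in pCS2-type vectors allows in vitro transcription of sense mRNA, and T3 and partial T7 promoters lie downstream in the opposite orientation.

According to the record, the plasmid is intended for mammalian expression of fluorescently tagged zebrafish Cavin4a, allowing the protein's localisation to be visualised in cells. The associated publication concerns the interaction of Cavin4 with Bin1 in T-tubule formation and stability in developing skeletal muscle.
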