Features (pLannotate 1.2.2; 19 found; start..end, strand, type, name):
      4..70      -  CDS            lacZα (fragment): LacZα fragment of β-galactosidase; lacZ fragment
     77..1054    +  promoter       CMV IE94 promoter: enhancer/promoter region of simian cytomegalovirus major immediate early transcription unit IE94
   1089..1107    +  promoter       SP6 promoter: promoter for bacteriophage SP6 RNA polymerase
   1162..1186    +  protein_bind   attB1: mutant version of attB; recombination site for the Gateway® BP reaction BP Clonase™
   1193..2179    +  CDS            cavin4a: CVN4A_DANRE - Also known as murca. Experimental evidence at protein level: Swiss-Prot protein existence level 1. Induces rhoa activation and activates nppa transcription and myofibrillar organization through the rho/rock signaling pathway. From Danio rerio (Zebrafish) (Brachydanio rerio).
   2184..2204    -  protein_bind   attB2: mutant version of attB; core recombination site for the Gateway® BP reaction BP Clonase™
   2207..2911    +  CDS            mCherry: mCherry is a basic (constitutively fluorescent) red fluorescent protein published in 2004, derived from Discosoma sp.. It is reported to be a very rapidly-maturing monomer with low acid sensitivity.
   2916..2936    -  protein_bind   attB3: mutant version of attB; core recombination site for the Gateway® BP reaction BP Clonase™
   2954..2971    -  promoter       T7 promoter (fragment): promoter for bacteriophage T7 RNA polymerase
   2976..3110    -  polyA_signal   SV40 poly(A) signal: SV40 polyadenylation signal
   3223..3241    -  promoter       T3 promoter: promoter for bacteriophage T3 RNA polymerase
   3286..3302    -  protein_bind   lac operator: The lac repressor binds to the lac operator to inhibit transcription in E. coli. This inhibition can be relieved by adding lactose or isopropyl-β-D-thiogalactopyranoside (IPTG). lac repressor encoded by lacI
   3310..3340    -  promoter       lac promoter: promoter for the E. coli lac operon
   3355..3376    -  protein_bind   CAP binding site: CAP binding activates transcription in the presence of cAMP. E. coli catabolite activator protein
   3389..3481    -  CDS            lacI (fragment): lac repressor; lacI; The lac repressor binds to the lac operator to inhibit transcription in E. coli. This inhibition can be relieved by adding lactose or isopropyl-β-D-thiogalactopyranoside (IPTG).
   3664..4252    -  rep_origin     ori: high-copy-number ColE1/pMB1/pBR322/pUC origin of replication
   4423..5283    -  CDS            AmpR: β-lactamase; bla; confers resistance to ampicillin, carbenicillin, and related antibiotics
   5284..5388    -  promoter       AmpR promoter: bla
   5441..5869    -  rep_origin     f1 ori (sequence partly withheld): f1 bacteriophage origin of replication; arrow indicates direction of (+) strand synthesis
>Addgene plasmid #176010 | Cavin4a-mCherry | addgene full sequence | sequence record 346522 | Addgene NGS Result
CCATTCGCCATTCAGGCTGCGCAACTGTTGGGAAGGGCGATCGGTGCGGGCCTCTTCGCTATTACGCCAG
TCGACCGCCAATTCAATATGGCGTATATGGACTCATGCCAATTCAATATGGTGGATCTGGACCTGTGCCA
ATTCAATATGGCGTATATGGACTCGTGCCAATTCAATATGGTGGATCTGGACCCCAGCCAATTCAATATG
GCGGACTTGGCACCATGCCAATTCAATATGGCGGACCTGGCACTGTGCCAACTGGGGAGGGGTCTACTTG
GCACGGTGCCAAGTTTGAGGAGGGGTCTTGGCCCTGTGCCAAGTCCGCCATATTGAATTGGCATGGTGCC
AATAATGGCGGCCATATTGGCTATATGCCAGGATCAATATATAGGCAATATCCAATATGGCCCTATGCCA
ATATGGCTATTGGCCAGGTTCAATACTATGTATTGGCCCTATGCCATATAGTATTCCATATATGGGTTTT
CCTATTGACGTAGATAGCCCCTCCCAATGGGCGGTCCCATATACCATATATGGGGCTTCCTAATACCGCC
CATAGCCACTCCCCCATTGACGTCAATGGTCTCTATATATGGTCTTTCCTATTGACGTCATATGGGCGGT
CCTATTGACGTATATGGCGCCTCCCCCATTGACGTCAATTACGGTAAATGGCCCGCCTGGCTCAATGCCC
ATTGACGTCAATAGGACCACCCACCATTGACGTCAATGGGATGGCTCATTGCCCATTCATATCCGTTCTC
ACGCCCCCTATTGACGTCAATGACGGTAAATGGCCCACTTGGCAGTACATCAATATCTATTAATAGTAAC
TTGGCAAGTACATTACTATTGGAAGTACGCCAGGGTACATTGGCAGTACTCCCATTGACGTCAATGGCGG
TAAATGGCCCGCGATGGCTGCCAAGTACATCCCCATTGACGTCAATGGGGAGGGGCAATGACGCAAATGG
GCGTTCCATTGACGTAAATGGGCGGTAGGCGTGCCTAATGGGAGGTCTATATAAGCAATGCTCGTTTAGG
GAACCGCCATTCTGCCTGGGGACGTCGGAGCAAGCTTGATTTAGGTGACACTATAGAATACAAGCTACTT
GTTCTTTTTGCAGGATCCCATCGATTCGAATTCAAGGATCAACAAGTTTGTACAAAAAAGCAGGCTGCCA
CCATGGAAAAGAGAGGAGATGTCATATTAGGGGTTGAGGATGAATCCGGGCAGCCCGTCTCTGCCCTGTC
CATTCTGTCTCTGCTGGAGCGTGTGTCAACAATCATCGATGGTGTCCAGGCAAGCCAACAGCGTATGGAG
GAACGCCAACAGCAGCTCGAGGGCTCGGTCAGCGCTGTCCAGTCCGAGCTTCTCAAACTGGCTCGTGACC
ACGGGGCCACAGCGACGACCGTCGACAAACTGCTGCAGAAGGCCCGGCGTGTGAGCACACACGTTAAAGA
AGTACGTTCACGTGTGGAGAAACAGAACGTGCGCGTGAAGAAAGTGGAAACTACGCAAGATGAGCTGCTC
ACACGCAACAAGTTCAGGGTTGTGATCTATCAGGGTGAAAAAGAAGTCCCCTCTGTTGCTGTCACCAAGA
CTCCCAAGGGAGCAGGGCTTGCTGAGTTGGAGGTGGAGCCAGATGAGTATGACATCCCTGCTGACCTGTC
ATCTGATGAAGAGTACATGGTGGTGGAGGATGCGGAGTCGTCCAGGGGCGCCCGCCTCAAACAGTCCGGG
TTAAAAGGCATCGAGAACATCAAGGCTGCGTTCTCCAAAGAGAACATGAACAAGACCCGCGAGAAGACCC
GAGAAAACCTCAGCAAGACCAAGGAGAGCCTGAGTAAGACCGGCCAGACGCTTGGAACCAAATTCAACAC
TTTGGGTGAGAAGATCGTGCCACCCGAGCAGCGAGAGAAGATAAAGCAGAGCAGCGAGAGGCTGAAGGAA
AACATCGCTAAGAAAGCGCCCACCAAGGAATCCTTCAAAATCAAGCTGAAGAAGGAGCGCACGGTCGCTG
AAGGCCAGGAGGGTGCGGAGGCGGAACCTGCTGTGACTCCACCCAAAGGCAGGAAGTCCAGCCCAGATGT
GACCTACACAGAGGTGGTTACCGAAAACAAAAGGGAGGGTCCAGTATCAGAGGAGGGAGCAACTCGTATC
CATGAGGACGACCCAGCTTTCTTGTACAAAGTGGCTGTGAGCAAGGGCGAGGAGGACAACATGGCCATCA
TCAAGGAGTTCATGCGCTTCAAGGTGCACATGGAGGGCTCCGTGAACGGCCACGAGTTCGAGATCGAGGG
CGAGGGCGAGGGCCGCCCCTACGAGGGCACCCAGACCGCCAAGCTGAAGGTGACCAAGGGCGGCCCCCTG
CCCTTCGCCTGGGACATCCTGTCCCCTCAGTTCATGTACGGCTCCAAGGCCTACGTGAAGCACCCCGCCG
ACATCCCCGACTACTTGAAGCTGTCCTTCCCCGAGGGCTTCAAGTGGGAGCGCGTGATGAACTTCGAGGA
CGGCGGCGTGGTGACCGTGACCCAGGACTCCTCCCTGCAGGACGGCGAGTTCATCTACAAGGTGAAGCTG
CGCGGCACCAACTTCCCCTCCGACGGCCCCGTAATGCAGAAGAAGACCATGGGCTGGGAGGCCTCCTCCG
AGCGGATGTACCCCGAGGACGGCGCCCTGAAGGGCGAGATCAAGCAGAGGCTGAAGCTGAAGGACGGCGG
CCACTACGACGCCGAGGTCAAGACCACCTACAAGGCCAAGAAGCCCGTGCAGCTGCCCGGCGCCTACAAC
GTCAACATCAAGCTGGACATCACCTCCCACAACGAGGACTACACCATCGTGGAACAGTACGAGCGCGCCG
AGGGCCGCCACTCCACCGGCGGCATGGACGAGCTGTACAAGTAACCAACTTTATTATACATAGTTGCACT
CGAGCCTCTAGAACTATAGTGAGTCGTATTACGTAGATCCAGACATGATAAGATACATTGATGAGTTTGG
ACAAACCACAACTAGAATGCAGTGAAAAAAATGCTTTATTTGTGAAATTTGTGATGCTATTGCTTTATTT
GTAACCATTATAAGCTGCAATAAACAAGTTAACAACAACAATTGCATTCATTTTATGTTTCAGGTTCAGG
GGGAGGTGTGGGAGGTTTTTTAATTCGCGGCCGCGGCGCCAATGCATTGGGCCCGGTACCCAGCTTTTGT
TCCCTTTAGTGAGGGTTAATTGCGCGCTTGGCGTAATCATGGTCATAGCTGTTTCCTGTGTGAAATTGTT
ATCCGCTCACAATTCCACACAACATACGAGCCGGGAGCATAAAGTGTAAAGCCTGGGGTGCCTAATGAGT
GAGCTAACTCACATTAATTGCGTTGCGCTCACTGCCCGCTTTCCAGTCGGGAAACCTGTCGTGCCAGCTG
CATTAATGAATCGGCCAACGCGCGGGGAGAGGCGGTTTGCGTATTGGGCGCTCTTCCGCTTCCTCGCTCA
CTGACTCGCTGCGCTCGGTCGTTCGGCTGCGGCGAGCGGTATCAGCTCACTCAAAGGCGGTAATACGGTT
ATCCACAGAATCAGGGGATAACGCAGGAAAGAACATGTGAGCAAAAGGCCAGCAAAAGGCCAGGAACCGT
AAAAAGGCCGCGTTGCTGGCGTTTTTCCATAGGCTCCGCCCCCCTGACGAGCATCACAAAAATCGACGCT
CAAGTCAGAGGTGGCGAAACCCGACAGGACTATAAAGATACCAGGCGTTTCCCCCTGGAAGCTCCCTCGT
GCGCTCTCCTGTTCCGACCCTGCCGCTTACCGGATACCTGTCCGCCTTTCTCCCTTCGGGAAGCGTGGCG
CTTTCTCATAGCTCACGCTGTAGGTATCTCAGTTCGGTGTAGGTCGTTCGCTCCAAGCTGGGCTGTGTGC
ACGAACCCCCCGTTCAGCCCGACCGCTGCGCCTTATCCGGTAACTATCGTCTTGAGTCCAACCCGGTAAG
ACACGACTTATCGCCACTGGCAGCAGCCACTGGTAACAGGATTAGCAGAGCGAGGTATGTAGGCGGTGCT
ACAGAGTTCTTGAAGTGGTGGCCTAACTACGGCTACACTAGAAGAACAGTATTTGGTATCTGCGCTCTGC
TGAAGCCAGTTACCTTCGGAAAAAGAGTTGGTAGCTCTTGATCCGGCAAACAAACCACCGCTGGTAGCGG
TGGTTTTTTTGTTTGCAAGCAGCAGATTACGCGCAGAAAAAAAGGATCTCAAGAAGATCCTTTGATCTTT
TCTACGGGGTCTGACGCTCAGTGGAACGAAAACTCACGTTAAGGGATTTTGGTCATGAGATTATCAAAAA
GGATCTTCACCTAGATCCTTTTAAATTAAAAATGAAGTTTTAAATCAATCTAAAGTATATATGAGTAAAC
TTGGTCTGACAGTTACCAATGCTTAATCAGTGAGGCACCTATCTCAGCGATCTGTCTATTTCGTTCATCC
ATAGTTGCCTGACTCCCCGTCGTGTAGATAACTACGATACGGGAGGGCTTACCATCTGGCCCCAGTGCTG
CAATGATACCGCGAGACCCACGCTCACCGGCTCCAGATTTATCAGCAATAAACCAGCCAGCCGGAAGGGC
CGAGCGCAGAAGTGGTCCTGCAACTTTATCCGCCTCCATCCAGTCTATTAATTGTTGCCGGGAAGCTAGA
GTAAGTAGTTCGCCAGTTAATAGTTTGCGCAACGTTGTTGCCATTGCTACAGGCATCGTGGTGTCACGCT
CGTCGTTTGGTATGGCTTCATTCAGCTCCGGTTCCCAACGATCAAGGCGAGTTACATGATCCCCCATGTT
GTGCAAAAAAGCGGTTAGCTCCTTCGGTCCTCCGATCGTTGTCAGAAGTAAGTTGGCCGCAGTGTTATCA
CTCATGGTTATGGCAGCACTGCATAATTCTCTTACTGTCATGCCATCCGTAAGATGCTTTTCTGTGACTG
GTGAGTACTCAACCAAGTCATTCTGAGAATAGTGTATGCGGCGACCGAGTTGCTCTTGCCCGGCGTCAAT
ACGGGATAATACCGCGCCACATAGCAGAACTTTAAAAGTGCTCATCATTGGAAAACGTTCTTCGGGGCGA
AAACTCTCAAGGATCTTACCGCTGTTGAGATCCAGTTCGATGTAACCCACTCGTGCACCCAACTGATCTT
CAGCATCTTTTACTTTCACCAGCGTTTCTGGGTGAGCAAAAACAGGAAGGCAAAATGCCGCAAAAAAGGG
AATAAGGGCGACACGGAAATGTTGAATACTCATACTCTTCCTTTTTCAATATTATTGAAGCATTTATCAG
GGTTATTGTCTCATGAGCGGATACATATTTGAATGTATTTAGAAAAATAAACAAATAGGGGTTCCGCGCA
CATTTCCCCGAAAAGTGCCACCTAAATTGTAAGCGTTAATATTTTGTTAAAATTCGCGTTAAATTTTTGT
TAAATCAGCTCATTTTTTAACCAATAGGCCGAAATCGGCAAAATCCCTTATAAATCAAAAGAATAGACCG
AGATAGGGT
[37 nt withheld, positions 5540-5576]
AAAGAACGTGGACTCCAACGTCAAAGG
[49 nt withheld, positions 5604-5652]
T
[91 nt withheld, positions 5654-5744]
G
[124 nt withheld, positions 5746-5869]
C
